>Addgene plasmid #124908 | sgMLST8_4 | addgene full sequence | sequence record 244568 | Addgene NGS Result
CAAATTGGCTGTGGTATATAAAATTATTCATAATGATAGTAGGAGGCTTGGTAGGTTTAAGAATAGTTTT
TGCTGTACTTTCTATAGTGAATAGAGTTAGGCAGGGATATTCACCATTATCGTTTCAGACCCACCTCCCA
ACCCCGAGGGGACCCGACAGGCCCGAAGGAATAGAAGAAGAAGGTGGAGAGAGAGACAGAGACAGATCCA
TTCGATTAGTGAACGGATCGGCACTGCGTGCGCCAATTCTGCAGACAAATGGCAGTATTCATCCACAATT
TTAAAAGAAAAGGGGGGATTGGGGGGTACAGTGCAGGGGAAAGAATAGTAGACATAATAGCAACAGACAT
ACAAACTAAAGAATTACAAAAACAAATTACAAAAATTCAAAATTTTCGGGTTTATTACAGGGACAGCAGA
GATCCAGTTTGGTTAATTAAGGTACCGAGGGCCTATTTCCCATGATTCCTTCATATTTGCATATACGATA
CAAGGCTGTTAGAGAGATAATTAGAATTAATTTGACTGTAAACACAAAGATATTAGTACAAAATACGTGA
CGTAGAAAGTAATAATTTCTTGGGTAGTTTGCAGTTTTAAAATTATGTTTTAAAATGGACTATCATATGC
TTACCGTAACTTGAAAGTATTTCGATTTCTTGGCTTTATATATCTTGTGGAAAGGACGAAACACCGGCTA
TGTCTGGAATCTGACGGTTTTAGAGCTAGAAATAGCAAGTTAAAATAAGGCTAGTCCGTTATCAACTTGA
AAAAGTGGCACCGAGTCGGTGCTTTTTTGAATTCGCTAGCTAGGTCTTGAAAGGAGTGGGAATTGGCTCC
GGTGCCCGTCAGTGGGCAGAGCGCACATCGCCCACAGTCCCCGAGAAGTTGGGGGGAGGGGTCGGCAATT
GATCCGGTGCCTAGAGAAGGTGGCGCGGGGTAAACTGGGAAAGTGATGTCGTGTACTGGCTCCGCCTTTT
TCCCGAGGGTGGGGGAGAACCGTATATAAGTGCAGTAGTCGCCGTGAACGTTCTTTTTCGCAACGGGTTT
GCCGCCAGAACACAGGACCGGTTCTAGAGCGCTGCCACCATGGACAAGAAGTACAGCATCGGCCTGGACA
TCGGCACCAACTCTGTGGGCTGGGCCGTGATCACCGACGAGTACAAGGTGCCCAGCAAGAAATTCAAGGT
GCTGGGCAACACCGACCGGCACAGCATCAAGAAGAACCTGATCGGAGCCCTGCTGTTCGACAGCGGCGAA
ACAGCCGAGGCCACCCGGCTGAAGAGAACCGCCAGAAGAAGATACACCAGACGGAAGAACCGGATCTGCT
ATCTGCAAGAGATCTTCAGCAACGAGATGGCCAAGGTGGACGACAGCTTCTTCCACAGACTGGAAGAGTC
CTTCCTGGTGGAAGAGGATAAGAAGCACGAGCGGCACCCCATCTTCGGCAACATCGTGGACGAGGTGGCC
TACCACGAGAAGTACCCCACCATCTACCACCTGAGAAAGAAACTGGTGGACAGCACCGACAAGGCCGACC
TGCGGCTGATCTATCTGGCCCTGGCCCACATGATCAAGTTCCGGGGCCACTTCCTGATCGAGGGCGACCT
GAACCCCGACAACAGCGACGTGGACAAGCTGTTCATCCAGCTGGTGCAGACCTACAACCAGCTGTTCGAG
GAAAACCCCATCAACGCCAGCGGCGTGGACGCCAAGGCCATCCTGTCTGCCAGACTGAGCAAGAGCAGAC
GGCTGGAAAATCTGATCGCCCAGCTGCCCGGCGAGAAGAAGAATGGCCTGTTCGGAAACCTGATTGCCCT
GAGCCTGGGCCTGACCCCCAACTTCAAGAGCAACTTCGACCTGGCCGAGGATGCCAAACTGCAGCTGAGC
AAGGACACCTACGACGACGACCTGGACAACCTGCTGGCCCAGATCGGCGACCAGTACGCCGACCTGTTTC
TGGCCGCCAAGAACCTGTCCGACGCCATCCTGCTGAGCGACATCCTGAGAGTGAACACCGAGATCACCAA
GGCCCCCCTGAGCGCCTCTATGATCAAGAGATACGACGAGCACCACCAGGACCTGACCCTGCTGAAAGCT
CTCGTGCGGCAGCAGCTGCCTGAGAAGTACAAAGAGATTTTCTTCGACCAGAGCAAGAACGGCTACGCCG
GCTACATTGACGGCGGAGCCAGCCAGGAAGAGTTCTACAAGTTCATCAAGCCCATCCTGGAAAAGATGGA
CGGCACCGAGGAACTGCTCGTGAAGCTGAACAGAGAGGACCTGCTGCGGAAGCAGCGGACCTTCGACAAC
GGCAGCATCCCCCACCAGATCCACCTGGGAGAGCTGCACGCCATTCTGCGGCGGCAGGAAGATTTTTACC
CATTCCTGAAGGACAACCGGGAAAAGATCGAGAAGATCCTGACCTTCCGCATCCCCTACTACGTGGGCCC
TCTGGCCAGGGGAAACAGCAGATTCGCCTGGATGACCAGAAAGAGCGAGGAAACCATCACCCCCTGGAAC
TTCGAGGAAGTGGTGGACAAGGGCGCTTCCGCCCAGAGCTTCATCGAGCGGATGACCAACTTCGATAAGA
ACCTGCCCAACGAGAAGGTGCTGCCCAAGCACAGCCTGCTGTACGAGTACTTCACCGTGTATAACGAGCT
GACCAAAGTGAAATACGTGACCGAGGGAATGAGAAAGCCCGCCTTCCTGAGCGGCGAGCAGAAAAAGGCC
ATCGTGGACCTGCTGTTCAAGACCAACCGGAAAGTGACCGTGAAGCAGCTGAAAGAGGACTACTTCAAGA
AAATCGAGTGCTTCGACTCCGTGGAAATCTCCGGCGTGGAAGATCGGTTCAACGCCTCCCTGGGCACATA
CCACGATCTGCTGAAAATTATCAAGGACAAGGACTTCCTGGACAATGAGGAAAACGAGGACATTCTGGAA
GATATCGTGCTGACCCTGACACTGTTTGAGGACAGAGAGATGATCGAGGAACGGCTGAAAACCTATGCCC
ACCTGTTCGACGACAAAGTGATGAAGCAGCTGAAGCGGCGGAGATACACCGGCTGGGGCAGGCTGAGCCG
GAAGCTGATCAACGGCATCCGGGACAAGCAGTCCGGCAAGACAATCCTGGATTTCCTGAAGTCCGACGGC
TTCGCCAACAGAAACTTCATGCAGCTGATCCACGACGACAGCCTGACCTTTAAAGAGGACATCCAGAAAG
CCCAGGTGTCCGGCCAGGGCGATAGCCTGCACGAGCACATTGCCAATCTGGCCGGCAGCCCCGCCATTAA
GAAGGGCATCCTGCAGACAGTGAAGGTGGTGGACGAGCTCGTGAAAGTGATGGGCCGGCACAAGCCCGAG
AACATCGTGATCGAAATGGCCAGAGAGAACCAGACCACCCAGAAGGGACAGAAGAACAGCCGCGAGAGAA
TGAAGCGGATCGAAGAGGGCATCAAAGAGCTGGGCAGCCAGATCCTGAAAGAACACCCCGTGGAAAACAC
CCAGCTGCAGAACGAGAAGCTGTACCTGTACTACCTGCAGAATGGGCGGGATATGTACGTGGACCAGGAA
CTGGACATCAACCGGCTGTCCGACTACGATGTGGACCATATCGTGCCTCAGAGCTTTCTGAAGGACGACT
CCATCGACAACAAGGTGCTGACCAGAAGCGACAAGAACCGGGGCAAGAGCGACAACGTGCCCTCCGAAGA
GGTCGTGAAGAAGATGAAGAACTACTGGCGGCAGCTGCTGAACGCCAAGCTGATTACCCAGAGAAAGTTC
GACAATCTGACCAAGGCCGAGAGAGGCGGCCTGAGCGAACTGGATAAGGCCGGCTTCATCAAGAGACAGC
TGGTGGAAACCCGGCAGATCACAAAGCACGTGGCACAGATCCTGGACTCCCGGATGAACACTAAGTACGA
CGAGAATGACAAGCTGATCCGGGAAGTGAAAGTGATCACCCTGAAGTCCAAGCTGGTGTCCGATTTCCGG
AAGGATTTCCAGTTTTACAAAGTGCGCGAGATCAACAACTACCACCACGCCCACGACGCCTACCTGAACG
CCGTCGTGGGAACCGCCCTGATCAAAAAGTACCCTAAGCTGGAAAGCGAGTTCGTGTACGGCGACTACAA
GGTGTACGACGTGCGGAAGATGATCGCCAAGAGCGAGCAGGAAATCGGCAAGGCTACCGCCAAGTACTTC
TTCTACAGCAACATCATGAACTTTTTCAAGACCGAGATTACCCTGGCCAACGGCGAGATCCGGAAGCGGC
CTCTGATCGAGACAAACGGCGAAACCGGGGAGATCGTGTGGGATAAGGGCCGGGATTTTGCCACCGTGCG
GAAAGTGCTGAGCATGCCCCAAGTGAATATCGTGAAAAAGACCGAGGTGCAGACAGGCGGCTTCAGCAAA
GAGTCTATCCTGCCCAAGAGGAACAGCGATAAGCTGATCGCCAGAAAGAAGGACTGGGACCCTAAGAAGT
ACGGCGGCTTCGACAGCCCCACCGTGGCCTATTCTGTGCTGGTGGTGGCCAAAGTGGAAAAGGGCAAGTC
CAAGAAACTGAAGAGTGTGAAAGAGCTGCTGGGGATCACCATCATGGAAAGAAGCAGCTTCGAGAAGAAT
CCCATCGACTTTCTGGAAGCCAAGGGCTACAAAGAAGTGAAAAAGGACCTGATCATCAAGCTGCCTAAGT
ACTCCCTGTTCGAGCTGGAAAACGGCCGGAAGAGAATGCTGGCCTCTGCCGGCGAACTGCAGAAGGGAAA
CGAACTGGCCCTGCCCTCCAAATATGTGAACTTCCTGTACCTGGCCAGCCACTATGAGAAGCTGAAGGGC
TCCCCCGAGGATAATGAGCAGAAACAGCTGTTTGTGGAACAGCACAAGCACTACCTGGACGAGATCATCG
AGCAGATCAGCGAGTTCTCCAAGAGAGTGATCCTGGCCGACGCTAATCTGGACAAAGTGCTGTCCGCCTA
CAACAAGCACCGGGATAAGCCCATCAGAGAGCAGGCCGAGAATATCATCCACCTGTTTACCCTGACCAAT
CTGGGAGCCCCTGCCGCCTTCAAGTACTTTGACACCACCATCGACCGGAAGAGGTACACCAGCACCAAAG
AGGTGCTGGACGCCACCCTGATCCACCAGAGCATCACCGGCCTGTACGAGACACGGATCGACCTGTCTCA
GCTGGGAGGCGACAAGCGACCTGCCGCCACAAAGAAGGCTGGACAGGCTAAGAAGAAGAAAGATTACAAA
GACGATGACGATAAGGGATCCGGCGCAACAAACTTCTCTCTGCTGAAACAAGCCGGAGATGTCGAAGAGA
ATCCTGGACCGACCGAGTACAAGCCCACGGTGCGCCTCGCCACCCGCGACGACGTCCCCAGGGCCGTACG
CACCCTCGCCGCCGCGTTCGCCGACTACCCCGCCACGCGCCACACCGTCGATCCGGACCGCCACATCGAG
CGGGTCACCGAGCTGCAAGAACTCTTCCTCACGCGCGTCGGGCTCGACATCGGCAAGGTGTGGGTCGCGG
ACGACGGCGCCGCGGTGGCGGTCTGGACCACGCCGGAGAGCGTCGAAGCGGGGGCGGTGTTCGCCGAGAT
CGGCCCGCGCATGGCCGAGTTGAGCGGTTCCCGGCTGGCCGCGCAGCAACAGATGGAAGGCCTCCTGGCG
CCGCACCGGCCCAAGGAGCCCGCGTGGTTCCTGGCCACCGTCGGAGTCTCGCCCGACCACCAGGGCAAGG
GTCTGGGCAGCGCCGTCGTGCTCCCCGGAGTGGAGGCGGCCGAGCGCGCCGGGGTGCCCGCCTTCCTGGA
GACCTCCGCGCCCCGCAACCTCCCCTTCTACGAGCGGCTCGGCTTCACCGTCACCGCCGACGTCGAGGTG
CCCGAAGGACCGCGCACCTGGTGCATGACCCGCAAGCCCGGTGCCTGAACGCGTTAAGTCGACAATCAAC
CTCTGGATTACAAAATTTGTGAAAGATTGACTGGTATTCTTAACTATGTTGCTCCTTTTACGCTATGTGG
ATACGCTGCTTTAATGCCTTTGTATCATGCTATTGCTTCCCGTATGGCTTTCATTTTCTCCTCCTTGTAT
AAATCCTGGTTGCTGTCTCTTTATGAGGAGTTGTGGCCCGTTGTCAGGCAACGTGGCGTGGTGTGCACTG
TGTTTGCTGACGCAACCCCCACTGGTTGGGGCATTGCCACCACCTGTCAGCTCCTTTCCGGGACTTTCGC
TTTCCCCCTCCCTATTGCCACGGCGGAACTCATCGCCGCCTGCCTTGCCCGCTGCTGGACAGGGGCTCGG
CTGTTGGGCACTGACAATTCCGTGGTGTTGTCGGGGAAATCATCGTCCTTTCCTTGGCTGCTCGCCTGTG
TTGCCACCTGGATTCTGCGCGGGACGTCCTTCTGCTACGTCCCTTCGGCCCTCAATCCAGCGGACCTTCC
TTCCCGCGGCCTGCTGCCGGCTCTGCGGCCTCTTCCGCGTCTTCGCCTTCGCCCTCAGACGAGTCGGATC
TCCCTTTGGGCCGCCTCCCCGCGTCGACTTTAAGACCAATGACTTACAAGGCAGCTGTAGATCTTAGCCA
CTTTTTAAAAGAAAAGGGGGGACTGGAAGGGCTAATTCACTCCCAACGAAGACAAGATCTGCTTTTTGCT
TGTACTGGGTCTCTCTGGTTAGACCAGATCTGAGCCTGGGAGCTCTCTGGCTAACTAGGGAACCCACTGC
TTAAGCCTCAATAAAGCTTGCCTTGAGTGCTTCAAGTAGTGTGTGCCCGTCTGTTGTGTGACTCTGGTAA
CTAGAGATCCCTCAGACCCTTTTAGTCAGTGTGGAAAATCTCTAGCAGGGCCCGTTTAAACCCGCTGATC
AGCCTCGACTGTGCCTTCTAGTTGCCAGCCATCTGTTGTTTGCCCCTCCCCCGTGCCTTCCTTGACCCTG
GAAGGTGCCACTCCCACTGTCCTTTCCTAATAAAATGAGGAAATTGCATCGCATTGTCTGAGTAGGTGTC
ATTCTATTCTGGGGGGTGGGGTGGGGCAGGACAGCAAGGGGGAGGATTGGGAAGACAATAGCAGGCATGC
TGGGGATGCGGTGGGCTCTATGGCTTCTGAGGCGGAAAGAACCAGCTGGGGCTCTAGGGGGTATCCCC
[124 nt withheld, positions 7139-7262]
C
[91 nt withheld, positions 7264-7354]
A
[49 nt withheld, positions 7356-7404]
CCTTTGACGTTGGAGTCCACGTTCTTT
[37 nt withheld, positions 7432-7468]
ACCCTATCTCGGTCTATTCTTTTGATTTATAAGGGATTTTGCCGATTTCGGCCTATTGGTTAAAAAATGA
GCTGATTTAACAAAAATTTAACGCGAATTAATTCTGTGGAATGTGTGTCAGTTAGGGTGTGGAAAGTCCC
CAGGCTCCCCAGCAGGCAGAAGTATGCAAAGCATGCATCTCAATTAGTCAGCAACCAGGTGTGGAAAGTC
CCCAGGCTCCCCAGCAGGCAGAAGTATGCAAAGCATGCATCTCAATTAGTCAGCAACCATAGTCCCGCCC
CTAACTCCGCCCATCCCGCCCCTAACTCCGCCCAGTTCCGCCCATTCTCCGCCCCATGGCTGACTAATTT
TTTTTATTTATGCAGAGGCCGAGGCCGCCTCTGCCTCTGAGCTATTCCAGAAGTAGTGAGGAGGCTTTTT
TGGAGGCCTAGGCTTTTGCAAAAAGCTCCCGGGAGCTTGTATATCCATTTTCGGATCTGATCAGCACGTG
TTGACAATTAATCATCGGCATAGTATATCGGCATAGTATAATACGACAAGGTGAGGAACTAAACCATGGC
CAAGTTGACCAGTGCCGTTCCGGTGCTCACCGCGCGCGACGTCGCCGGAGCGGTCGAGTTCTGGACCGAC
CGGCTCGGGTTCTCCCGGGACTTCGTGGAGGACGACTTCGCCGGTGTGGTCCGGGACGACGTGACCCTGT
TCATCAGCGCGGTCCAGGACCAGGTGGTGCCGGACAACACCCTGGCCTGGGTGTGGGTGCGCGGCCTGGA
CGAGCTGTACGCCGAGTGGTCGGAGGTCGTGTCCACGAACTTCCGGGACGCCTCCGGGCCGGCCATGACC
GAGATCGGCGAGCAGCCGTGGGGGCGGGAGTTCGCCCTGCGCGACCCGGCCGGCAACTGCGTGCACTTCG
TGGCCGAGGAGCAGGACTGACACGTGCTACGAGATTTCGATTCCACCGCCGCCTTCTATGAAAGGTTGGG
CTTCGGAATCGTTTTCCGGGACGCCGGCTGGATGATCCTCCAGCGCGGGGATCTCATGCTGGAGTTCTTC
GCCCACCCCAACTTGTTTATTGCAGCTTATAATGGTTACAAATAAAGCAATAGCATCACAAATTTCACAA
ATAAAGCATTTTTTTCACTGCATTCTAGTTGTGGTTTGTCCAAACTCATCAATGTATCTTATCATGTCTG
TATACCGTCGACCTCTAGCTAGAGCTTGGCGTAATCATGGTCATAGCTGTTTCCTGTGTGAAATTGTTAT
CCGCTCACAATTCCACACAACATACGAGCCGGAAGCATAAAGTGTAAAGCCTGGGGTGCCTAATGAGTGA
GCTAACTCACATTAATTGCGTTGCGCTCACTGCCCGCTTTCCAGTCGGGAAACCTGTCGTGCCAGCTGCA
TTAATGAATCGGCCAACGCGCGGGGAGAGGCGGTTTGCGTATTGGGCGCTCTTCCGCTTCCTCGCTCACT
GACTCGCTGCGCTCGGTCGTTCGGCTGCGGCGAGCGGTATCAGCTCACTCAAAGGCGGTAATACGGTTAT
CCACAGAATCAGGGGATAACGCAGGAAAGAACATGTGAGCAAAAGGCCAGCAAAAGGCCAGGAACCGTAA
AAAGGCCGCGTTGCTGGCGTTTTTCCATAGGCTCCGCCCCCCTGACGAGCATCACAAAAATCGACGCTCA
AGTCAGAGGTGGCGAAACCCGACAGGACTATAAAGATACCAGGCGTTTCCCCCTGGAAGCTCCCTCGTGC
GCTCTCCTGTTCCGACCCTGCCGCTTACCGGATACCTGTCCGCCTTTCTCCCTTCGGGAAGCGTGGCGCT
TTCTCATAGCTCACGCTGTAGGTATCTCAGTTCGGTGTAGGTCGTTCGCTCCAAGCTGGGCTGTGTGCAC
GAACCCCCCGTTCAGCCCGACCGCTGCGCCTTATCCGGTAACTATCGTCTTGAGTCCAACCCGGTAAGAC
ACGACTTATCGCCACTGGCAGCAGCCACTGGTAACAGGATTAGCAGAGCGAGGTATGTAGGCGGTGCTAC
AGAGTTCTTGAAGTGGTGGCCTAACTACGGCTACACTAGAAGAACAGTATTTGGTATCTGCGCTCTGCTG
AAGCCAGTTACCTTCGGAAAAAGAGTTGGTAGCTCTTGATCCGGCAAACAAACCACCGCTGGTAGCGGTG
GTTTTTTTGTTTGCAAGCAGCAGATTACGCGCAGAAAAAAAGGATCTCAAGAAGATCCTTTGATCTTTTC
TACGGGGTCTGACGCTCAGTGGAACGAAAACTCACGTTAAGGGATTTTGGTCATGAGATTATCAAAAAGG
ATCTTCACCTAGATCCTTTTAAATTAAAAATGAAGTTTTAAATCAATCTAAAGTATATATGAGTAAACTT
GGTCTGACAGTTACCAATGCTTAATCAGTGAGGCACCTATCTCAGCGATCTGTCTATTTCGTTCATCCAT
AGTTGCCTGACTCCCCGTCGTGTAGATAACTACGATACGGGAGGGCTTACCATCTGGCCCCAGTGCTGCA
ATGATACCGCGAGACCCACGCTCACCGGCTCCAGATTTATCAGCAATAAACCAGCCAGCCGGAAGGGCCG
AGCGCAGAAGTGGTCCTGCAACTTTATCCGCCTCCATCCAGTCTATTAATTGTTGCCGGGAAGCTAGAGT
AAGTAGTTCGCCAGTTAATAGTTTGCGCAACGTTGTTGCCATTGCTACAGGCATCGTGGTGTCACGCTCG
TCGTTTGGTATGGCTTCATTCAGCTCCGGTTCCCAACGATCAAGGCGAGTTACATGATCCCCCATGTTGT
GCAAAAAAGCGGTTAGCTCCTTCGGTCCTCCGATCGTTGTCAGAAGTAAGTTGGCCGCAGTGTTATCACT
CATGGTTATGGCAGCACTGCATAATTCTCTTACTGTCATGCCATCCGTAAGATGCTTTTCTGTGACTGGT
GAGTACTCAACCAAGTCATTCTGAGAATAGTGTATGCGGCGACCGAGTTGCTCTTGCCCGGCGTCAATAC
GGGATAATACCGCGCCACATAGCAGAACTTTAAAAGTGCTCATCATTGGAAAACGTTCTTCGGGGCGAAA
ACTCTCAAGGATCTTACCGCTGTTGAGATCCAGTTCGATGTAACCCACTCGTGCACCCAACTGATCTTCA
GCATCTTTTACTTTCACCAGCGTTTCTGGGTGAGCAAAAACAGGAAGGCAAAATGCCGCAAAAAAGGGAA
TAAGGGCGACACGGAAATGTTGAATACTCATACTCTTCCTTTTTCAATATTATTGAAGCATTTATCAGGG
TTATTGTCTCATGAGCGGATACATATTTGAATGTATTTAGAAAAATAAACAAATAGGGGTTCCGCGCACA
TTTCCCCGAAAAGTGCCACCTGACGTCGACGGATCGGGAGATCTCCCGATCCCCTATGGTGCACTCTCAG
TACAATCTGCTCTGATGCCGCATAGTTAAGCCAGTATCTGCTCCCTGCTTGTGTGTTGGAGGTCGCTGAG
TAGTGCGCGAGCAAAATTTAAGCTACAACAAGGCAAGGCTTGACCGACAATTGCATGAAGAATCTGCTTA
GGGTTAGGCGTTTTGCGCTGCTTCGCGATGTACGGGCCAGATATACGCGTTGACATTGATTATTGACTAG
TTATTAATAGTAATCAATTACGGGGTCATTAGTTCATAGCCCATATATGGAGTTCCGCGTTACATAACTT
ACGGTAAATGGCCCGCCTGGCTGACCGCCCAACGACCCCCGCCCATTGACGTCAATAATGACGTATGTTC
CCATAGTAACGCCAATAGGGACTTTCCATTGACGTCAATGGGTGGAGTATTTACGGTAAACTGCCCACTT
GGCAGTACATCAAGTGTATCATATGCCAAGTACGCCCCCTATTGACGTCAATGACGGTAAATGGCCCGCC
TGGCATTATGCCCAGTACATGACCTTATGGGACTTTCCTACTTGGCAGTACATCTACGTATTAGTCATCG
CTATTACCATGGTGATGCGGTTTTGGCAGTACATCAATGGGCGTGGATAGCGGTTTGACTCACGGGGATT
TCCAAGTCTCCACCCCATTGACGTCAATGGGAGTTTGTTTTGGCACCAAAATCAACGGGACTTTCCAAAA
TGTCGTAACAACTCCGCCCCATTGACGCAAATGGGCGGTAGGCGTGTACGGTGGGAGGTCTATATAAGCA
GCGCGTTTTGCCTGTACTGGGTCTCTCTGGTTAGACCAGATCTGAGCCTGGGAGCTCTCTGGCTAACTAG
GGAACCCACTGCTTAAGCCTCAATAAAGCTTGCCTTGAGTGCTTCAAGTAGTGTGTGCCCGTCTGTTGTG
TGACTCTGGTAACTAGAGATCCCTCAGACCCTTTTAGTCAGTGTGGAAAATCTCTAGCAGTGGCGCCCGA
ACAGGGACTTGAAAGCGAAAGGGAAACCAGAGGAGCTCTCTCGACGCAGGACTCGGCTTGCTGAAGCGCG
CACGGCAAGAGGCGAGGGGCGGCGACTGGTGAGTACGCCAAAAATTTTGACTAGCGGAGGCTAGAAGGAG
AGAGATGGGTGCGAGAGCGTCAGTATTAAGCGGGGGAGAATTAGATCGCGATGGGAAAAAATTCGGTTAA
GGCCAGGGGGAAAGAAAAAATATAAATTAAAACATATAGTATGGGCAAGCAGGGAGCTAGAACGATTCGC
AGTTAATCCTGGCCTGTTAGAAACATCAGAAGGCTGTAGACAAATACTGGGACAGCTACAACCATCCCTT
CAGACAGGATCAGAAGAACTTAGATCATTATATAATACAGTAGCAACCCTCTATTGTGTGCATCAAAGGA
TAGAGATAAAAGACACCAAGGAAGCTTTAGACAAGATAGAGGAAGAGCAAAACAAAAGTAAGACCACCGC
ACAGCAAGCGGCCGCTGATCTTCAGACCTGGAGGAGGAGATATGAGGGACAATTGGAGAAGTGAATTATA
TAAATATAAAGTAGTAAAAATTGAACCATTAGGAGTAGCACCCACCAAGGCAAAGAGAAGAGTGGTGCAG
AGAGAAAAAAGAGCAGTGGGAATAGGAGCTTTGTTCCTTGGGTTCTTGGGAGCAGCAGGAAGCACTATGG
GCGCAGCGTCAATGACGCTGACGGTACAGGCCAGACAATTATTGTCTGGTATAGTGCAGCAGCAGAACAA
TTTGCTGAGGGCTATTGAGGCGCAACAGCATCTGTTGCAACTCACAGTCTGGGGCATCAAGCAGCTCCAG
GCAAGAATCCTGGCTGTGGAAAGATACCTAAAGGATCAACAGCTCCTGGGGATTTGGGGTTGCTCTGGAA
AACTCATTTGCACCACTGCTGTGCCTTGGAATGCTAGTTGGAGTAATAAATCTCTGGAACAGATTTGGAA
TCACACGACCTGGATGGAGTGGGACAGAGAAATTAACAATTACACAAGCTTAATACACTCCTTAATTGAA
GAATCGCAAAACCAGCAAGAAAAGAATGAACAAGAATTATTGGAATTAGATAAATGGGCAAGTTTGTGGA
ATTGGTTTAACATAA
Features (pLannotate 1.2.2; 33 found; start..end, strand, type, name):
    129..229     +  CDS            Rev (fragment): human immunodeficiency virus 1 (HIV-1) Rev protein; rev; enhances nuclear export of unspliced and incompletely spliced viral mRNAs
    279..396     +  misc_feature   cPPT/CTS: central polypurine tract and central termination sequence of HIV-1
    447..687     +  promoter       U6 promoter: RNA polymerase III promoter for human U6 snRNA
    717..792     +  misc_RNA       gRNA scaffold: guide RNA scaffold for the Streptococcus pyogenes CRISPR/Cas9 system
    810..828     +  CDS            small t antigen (fragment): SV40 (simian virus 40) small t antigen
    854..1065    +  promoter       EF-1α core promoter: core promoter for human elongation factor EF-1α
   1090..5193    +  CDS            Cas9: Cas9 (Csn1) endonuclease from the Streptococcus pyogenes Type II CRISPR/Cas system generates RNA-guided double strand breaks in DNA
   5331..5928    +  CDS            PuroR (fragment): puromycin N-acetyltransferase; pac from Streptomyces; confers resistance to puromycin
   5944..6532    +  misc_feature   WPRE: woodchuck hepatitis virus posttranscriptional regulatory element
   6583..6602    +  misc_feature   cPPT/CTS (fragment): central polypurine tract and central termination sequence of HIV-1
   6604..6837    +  LTR            3' LTR (ΔU3): self-inactivating 3' long terminal repeat (LTR) from HIV-1
   6869..7093    +  polyA_signal   bGH poly(A) signal: bovine growth hormone polyadenylation signal
   7097..7118    +  promoter       SV40 promoter (fragment): SV40 enhancer and early promoter
   7139..7567    +  rep_origin     f1 ori (sequence partly withheld): f1 bacteriophage origin of replication; arrow indicates direction of (+) strand synthesis
   7581..7910    +  promoter       SV40 promoter: SV40 enhancer and early promoter
   7958..8005    +  promoter       EM7 promoter: synthetic bacterial promoter&nbsp
   8024..8398    +  CDS            BleoR: antibiotic-binding protein; Sh ble from Streptoalloteichus hindustanus; confers resistance to bleomycin, phleomycin, and Zeocin™
   8408..8533    +  CDS            ble (fragment): BLE_KLEPN - Experimental evidence at protein level: Swiss-Prot protein existence level 1. Binding protein with a strong affinity to the bleomycin family of antibiotics. Binds to CL990; an antimitotic-antibiotic compound. From Klebsiella pneumoniae.
   8528..8649    +  polyA_signal   SV40 poly(A) signal: SV40 polyadenylation signal
   8720..8742    -  protein_bind   lac operator (fragment): The lac repressor binds to the lac operator to inhibit transcription in E. coli. This inhibition can be relieved by adding lactose or isopropyl-β-D-thiogalactopyranoside (IPTG). lac repressor encoded by lacI
   8746..8776    -  promoter       lac promoter: promoter for the E. coli lac operon
   8791..8812    -  protein_bind   CAP binding site: CAP binding activates transcription in the presence of cAMP. E. coli catabolite activator protein
   8825..8917    -  CDS            lacI (fragment): lac repressor; lacI; The lac repressor binds to the lac operator to inhibit transcription in E. coli. This inhibition can be relieved by adding lactose or isopropyl-β-D-thiogalactopyranoside (IPTG).
   9100..9688    -  rep_origin     ori: high-copy-number ColE1/pMB1/pBR322/pUC origin of replication
   9859..10719   -  CDS            AmpR: β-lactamase; bla; confers resistance to ampicillin, carbenicillin, and related antibiotics
  10720..10824   -  promoter       AmpR promoter: bla
  10883..10935   -  misc_feature   bom (fragment): basis of mobility region from pBR322
  11090..11469   +  enhancer       CMV enhancer: human cytomegalovirus immediate early enhancer
  11470..11669   +  promoter       CMV promoter: human cytomegalovirus (CMV) immediate early promoter
  11687..11867   +  LTR            5' LTR (truncated): truncated 5' long terminal repeat (LTR) from HIV-1
  11914..12039   +  misc_feature   HIV-1 Ψ: packaging signal of human immunodeficiency virus type 1
  12023..12386   +  CDS            HIV-1 gag (fragment): gag protein from human immunodeficiency virus 1; gag
  12532..12765   +  misc_feature   RRE: The Rev response element (RRE) of HIV-1 allows for Rev-dependent mRNA export from the nucleus to the cytoplasm.
