[The description below was written by a language model from this plasmid's Addgene catalogue record and pLannotate feature annotations shown in this document.]
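Description:
sgMLST8_4 is an all-in-one lentiviral CRISPR-Cas9 plasmid built on the lentiCRISPRv2 backbone and designed to disrupt the human MLST8 gene (also known as GbetaL, GBL or LST8), which encodes a subunit of the mTOR complexes. A 20-nucleotide guide against MLST8 sits between the human U6 RNA polymerase III promoter and the Streptococcus pyogenes gRNA scaffold, so a complete single guide RNA is transcribed in transduced cells. Immediately downstream, an EF-1α core promoter drives the S. pyogenes Cas9 coding sequence, followed in the same transcription unit by a puromycin N-acetyltransferase gene. This allows puromycin selection of cells that carry the integrated cassette. The linker between Cas9 and PuroR is not annotated in the feature table. A WPRE after the puromycin marker enhances transcript stability and expression.

The expression cassettes lie within a third-generation, self-inactivating HIV-1 transfer vector. A CMV enhancer/promoter fused to a truncated 5' LTR produces the genomic RNA in packaging cells. The Ψ packaging signal with a partial gag region, the RRE and the cPPT/CTS support encapsidation, nuclear export and nuclear import. The ΔU3 3' LTR inactivates viral promoter activity after integration. Outside the LTRs, the plasmid carries a bGH polyadenylation signal, an f1 origin, and an SV40/EM7-driven bleomycin/Zeocin resistance cassette. It also has a high-copy ColE1/pUC origin and an ampicillin resistance gene for propagation in E. coli. The recorded use of a recombination-deficient strain is consistent with the repeated LTRs. The construct is one of a set of MLST8 guides, used to generate MLST8 knockout cells for studying mLST8's scaffolding role in mTORC2 assembly and mTORC2-dependent tumour growth.
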