Addgene plasmid #124908: sgMLST8_4
Purpose: Targeting human MLST8 gene by CRISPR-Cas9
Depositing lab: Jin Chen. Depositing organization: Vanderbilt University. Publication: Disruption of the Scaffolding Function of mLST8 Selectively Inhibits mTORC2 Assembly and Function and Suppresses mTORC2-Dependent Tumor Growth In Vivo. Hwang Y, Kim LC, Song W, Edwards DN, Cook RS, Chen J. Cancer Res. 2019 Jul 1;79(13):3178-3184. doi: 10.1158/0008-5472.CAN-18-3658. Epub 2019 May 13. PubMed 31085701.
Backbone
  Vector backbone: lentiCRISPRv2
  Vector type: Lentiviral, CRISPR
  Selectable markers: Puromycin
Growth in bacteria
  Bacterial resistance: Ampicillin, 100 μg/mL
  Growth temperature: 30°C
  Growth strain: NEB Stable
  Copy number: High Copy
Gene/Insert
  Gene/Insert name: MLST8 (alt name: GbetaL)
  gRNA/shRNA sequence: gctatgtctggaatctgacg
  Species: H. sapiens (human)
  Entrez Gene: MLST8 (a.k.a. GBL, GbetaL, LST8, POP3, WAT1)
  Cloning method: Restriction Enzyme; 5′ cloning site Unknown (unknown if destroyed); 3′ cloning site Unknown (unknown if destroyed)
  Sequencing primers: 5′ hU6-F
Terms and licenses: Academic/Nonprofit Terms; Industry Terms: Not Available to Industry
How to cite: sgMLST8_4 was a gift from Jin Chen (Addgene plasmid # 124908 ; http://n2t.net/addgene:124908 ; RRID:Addgene_124908)
